Addgene plasmid #146550: pAc5.1B-V5-SBP-FLuc_I
Purpose: Insect Expression of Fluc
Depositing lab: Elisa Izaurralde. Depositing organization: Max Planck Institute for Developmental Biology. Publication: SMG6 interacts with the exon junction complex via two conserved EJC-binding motifs (EBMs) required for nonsense-mediated mRNA decay. Kashima I, Jonas S, Jayachandran U, Buchwald G, Conti E, Lupas AN, Izaurralde E. Genes Dev. 2010 Nov 1. 24(21):2440-50. 10.1101/gad.604610 PubMed 20930030.
Backbone
  Vector backbone: Unknown
  Vector type: Insect Expression
Growth in bacteria
  Bacterial resistance: Ampicillin, 100 μg/mL
  Growth temperature: 37°C
  Growth strain: DH5alpha
  Copy number: Low Copy
Gene/Insert
  Gene/Insert name: Fluc
  Species: Other
  Cloning method: Unknown
Terms and licenses: Academic/Nonprofit Terms; Industry Terms: Not Available to Industry
Depositor comments: Plasmids from this collection were made available to the research community and donated after the lab closed. Please note that the sequence provided by the depositing laboratory may be theoretical/predicted or based on Sanger sequencing results. There may be discrepancies between sequencing results obtained by Addgene and the depositor sequence. If an Addgene verified sequence is not available, please contact before placing your order to request that our lab fully sequence the plasmid.
How to cite: pAc5.1B-V5-SBP-FLuc_I was a gift from Elisa Izaurralde (Addgene plasmid # 146550 ; http://n2t.net/addgene:146550 ; RRID:Addgene_146550)
