[The description below was written by a language model from this plasmid's Addgene catalogue record and pLannotate feature annotations shown in this document.]
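Description:
pAc5.1B-V5-SBP-FLuc_I is a 7,123 nt insect expression plasmid for producing tagged firefly luciferase in Drosophila cells. The catalogue lists the backbone as unknown, although the name and the annotated parts point to a pAc5.1-type vector. Expression is driven by the Drosophila melanogaster actin 5C (Ac5) promoter, a strong constitutive promoter commonly used for transient transfection of cultured fly cells such as S2 cells. Downstream of the promoter, and all on the same strand, lie a V5 epitope tag, a streptavidin-binding peptide (SBP) and the firefly luciferase coding sequence. This order suggests an N-terminally V5-SBP-tagged luciferase fusion, though the reading-frame continuity cannot be confirmed from the table alone. V5 allows antibody detection, while SBP allows pulldown on streptavidin resin. An SV40 polyadenylation signal follows the cassette. It is annotated on the reverse strand alongside a short large T antigen fragment, which is typical of this SV40 late/early poly(A) region.

In bacteria the plasmid replicates from a ColE1/pUC-type origin and is selected with ampicillin through the β-lactamase gene and its own promoter. The annotation calls the origin high-copy, whereas the catalogue lists the plasmid as low copy. A partial tetracycline resistance gene fragment is also present and is presumably a non-functional backbone remnant. No selectable marker for insect cells is annotated.

The stated purpose is simply insect expression of Fluc. It comes from a collection associated with work on nonsense-mediated mRNA decay factor interactions, where a tagged luciferase could plausibly serve as a negative control in pulldown or co-immunoprecipitation assays, but the record does not say so. The depositor sequence may be theoretical rather than fully verified.
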