Features (pLannotate 1.2.2; 10 found; start..end, strand, type, name):
     56..2568    +  promoter       Ac5 promoter: Drosophila melanogaster actin 5C promoter
   2599..2640    +  CDS            V5 tag: epitope tag from simian virus 5
   2662..2775    +  CDS            SBP: streptavidin-binding peptide selected from a peptide library; binds streptavidin with nanomolar affinity (Keefe et al., 2001)
   2809..4458    +  CDS            luciferase: firefly luciferase; luc
   4549..4683    -  polyA_signal   SV40 poly(A) signal: SV40 polyadenylation signal
   4706..4790    -  CDS            large T antigen (fragment): large T antigen from SV40 (simian virus 40)
   4791..5261    +  CDS            TcR (fragment): tetracycline efflux protein; tet; confers resistance to tetracycline
   5305..5893    -  rep_origin     ori: high-copy-number ColE1/pMB1/pBR322/pUC origin of replication
   6064..6924    -  CDS            AmpR: β-lactamase; bla; confers resistance to ampicillin, carbenicillin, and related antibiotics
   6925..7029    -  promoter       AmpR promoter: bla
>Addgene plasmid #146550 | pAc5.1B-V5-SBP-FLuc_I | depositor full sequence | sequence record 288996 | Full Sequence
CTTCAAGGAATTAATTCTATATTCTAAAAACACAAATGATACTTCTAAAAAAAATCATGAATGGCATCAA
CTCTGAATCAAATCTTTGCAGATGCACCTACTTCTCATTTCCACTGTCACATCATTTTTCCAGATCTCGC
TGCCTGTTATGTGGCCCACAAACCAAGACACGTTTTATGGCCATTAAAGCTGGCTGATCGTCGCCAAACA
CCAAATACATATCAATATGTACATTCGAGAAAGAAGCGATCAAAGAAGCGTCTTCGGGCGAGTAGGAGAA
TGCGGAGGAGAAGGAGAACGAGCTGATCTAGTATCTCTCCACAATCCAATGCCAACTGACCAACTGGCCA
TATTCGGAGCAATTTGAAGCCAATTTCCATCGCCTGGCGATCGCTCCATTCTTGGCTATATGTTTTTCAC
CGTTCCCGGGGCCATTTTCAAAGACTCGTCGGTAAGATAAGATTGTGTCACTCGCTGTCTCTCTTCATTT
GTCGAAGAATGCTGAGGAATTTCGCGATGACGTCGGCGAGTATTTTGAAGAATGAGAATAATTTGTATTT
ATACGAAAATCAGTTAGTGGAATTTTCTACAAAAACATGTTATCTATAGATAATTTTGTTGCAAAATATG
TTGACTATGACAAAGATTGTATGTATATACCTTTAATGTATTCTCATTTTCTTATGTATTTATAATGGCA
ATGATGATACTGATGATATTTTAAGATGATGCCAGACCACAGGCTGATTTCTGCGTCTTTTGCCGAACGC
AGTGCATGTGCGGTTGTTGTTTTTTGGAATAGTTTCAATTTTCGGACTGTCCGCTTTGATTTCAGTTTCT
TGGCTTATTCAAAAAGCAAAGTAAAGCCAAAAAAGCGAGATGGCAATACCAAATGCGGCAAAACGGTAGT
GGAAGGAAAGGGGTGCGGGGCAGCGGAAGGAAGGGTGGGGCGGGGCGTGGCGGGGTCTGTGGCTGGGCGC
GACGTCACCGACGTTGGAGCCACTCCTTTGACCATGTGTGCGTGTGTGTATTATTCGTGTCTCGCCACTC
GCCGGTTGTTTTTTTCTTTTTATCTCGCTCTCTCTAGCGCCATCTCGTACGCATGCTCAACGCACCGCAT
GTTGCCGTGTCCTTTATGCGTCATTTTGGCTCGAAATAGGCAATTATTTAAACAAAGATTAGTCAACGAA
AACGCTAAAATAAATAAGTCTACAATATGGTTACTTATTGCCATGTGTGTGCAGCCAACGATAGCAACAA
AAGCAACAACACAGTGGCTTTCCCTCTTTCACTTTTTGTTTGCAAGCGCGTGCGAGCAAGACGGCACGAC
CGGCAAACGCAATTACGCTGACAAAGAGCAGACGAAGTTTTGGCCGAAAAACATCAAGGCGCCTGATACG
AATGCATTTGCAATAACAATTGCGATATTTAATATTGTTTATGAAGCTGTTTGACTTCAAAACACACAAA
AAAAAAAATAAAACAAATTATTTGAAAGAGAATTAGGAATCGGACAGCTTATCGTTACGGGCTAACAGCA
CACCGAGACGAAATAGCTTACCTGACGTCACAGCCTCTGGAAGAACTGCCGCCAAGCAGAGAGAGAGAGA
AAAAGAGGGAGAGCAGCTTAGACCGCATGTGCTTGTGTGTGAGGCGTCTCTCTCTTCGTCTCCTGTTTGC
GCAAACGCATAGACTGCACTGAGAAAATCGATTACCTATTTTTTATGAATGAATATTTGCACTATTACTA
TTCAAAACTATTAAGATAGCAATCACATTCAATAGCCAAATACTATACCACCTGAGCGATGCAACGAAAT
GATCAATTTGAGCAAAAATGCTGCATATTTAGGACGGCATCATTATAGAAATGCTTCTTGCTGTGTACTT
TTCTCTCGTCTGGCAGCTGTTTCGCCGTTATTGTTAAAACCGGCTTAAGTTAGGTGTGTTTTCTACGACT
AGTGATGCCCCTACTAGAAGATGTGTGTTGCACAAATGTCCCTGAATAACCAATTTGAAGTGCAGATAGC
AGTAAACGTAAGCTAATATGAATATTATTTAACTGTAATGTTTTAATATCGCTGGACATTACTAATAAAC
CCACTATAAACACATGTACATATGTATGTTTTGGCATACAATGAGTAGTTGGGGAAAAAATGTGTAAAAG
CACCGTGACCATCACAGCATAAAGATAACCAGCTGAAGTATCGAATATGAGTAACCCCCAAATTGAATCA
CATGCCGCAACTGATAGGACCCATGGAAGTACACTCTTCATGGCGATATACAAGACACACACAAGCACGA
ACACCCAGTTGCGGAGGAAATTCTCCGTAAATGAAAACCCAATCGGCGAACAATTCATACCCATATATGG
TAAAAGTTTTGAACGCGACTTGAGAGCGGAGAGCATTGCGGCTGATAAGGTTTTAGCGCTAAGCGGGCTT
TATAAAACGGGCTGCGGGACCAGTTTTCATATCACTACCGTTTGAGTTCTTGTGCTGTGTGGATACTCCT
CCCGACACAAAGCCGCTCCATCAGCCAGCAGTCGTCTAATCCAGAGACCCCGGATCGGGGTACCTGGCGG
CCACCATGGGTAAGCCTATCCCTAACCCTCTCCTCGGTCTCGATTCTACGCCCGGAAGCGGTAGCGGTAC
CATGGACGAGAAGACCACCGGCTGGGGGGGCGGCCACGTGGTGGAGGGCCTGGCCGGCGAGCTGGAGCAG
CTGCGGGCCAGGCTGGAGCACCACCCTCAGGGCCAGCGGGAGCCCTCCGGCGGCTGCAAGCCCCCAAGCT
TGATGGCCGAAGACGCCAAAAACATAAAGAAAGGCCCGGCACCATTCTATCCACTAGAGGATGGAACCGC
TGGAGAGCAACTGCATAAGGCTATGAAGAGATACGCCCTGGTTCCTGGAACAATTGCTTTTACAGATGCA
CATATCGAGGTGAACATCACGTACGCGGAATACTTCGAAATGTCCGTTCGGTTGGCAGAAGCTATGAAAC
GATATGGGCTGAATACAAATCACAGAATCGTCGTATGCAGTGAAAACTCTCTTCAATTCTTTATGCCGGT
GTTGGGCGCGTTATTTATCGGAGTTGCAGTTGCGCCCGCGAACGACATTTATAATGAACGTGAATTGCTC
AACAGTATGAACATTTCGCAGCCTACCGTAGTGTTTGTTTCCAAAAAGGGGTTGCAAAAAATTTTGAACG
TGCAAAAAAAATTACCAATAATCCAGAAAATTATTATCATGGATTCTAAAACGGATTACCAGGGATTTCA
GTCGATGTACACGTTCGTCACATCTCATCTACCTCCCGGTTTTAATGAATACGATTTTGTACCAGAGTCC
TTTGATCGTGACAAAACAATTGCACTGATAATGAACTCCTCTGGATCTACTGGGTTACCTAAGGGTGTGG
CCCTTCCGCATAGAACTGCCTGCGTCAGATTCTCGCATGCCAGAGATCCTATTTTTGGCAATCAAATCAT
TCCGGATACTGCGATTTTAAGTGTTGTTCCATTCCATCACGGTTTTGGAATGTTTACTACACTCGGATAT
TTGATATGTGGATTTCGAGTCGTCTTAATGTATAGATTTGAAGAAGAGCTGTTTTTACGATCCCTTCAGG
ATTACAAAATTCAAAGTGCGTTGCTAGTACCAACCCTATTTTCATTCTTCGCCAAAAGCACTCTGATTGA
CAAATACGATTTATCTAATTTACACGAAATTGCTTCTGGGGGCGCACCTCTTTCGAAAGAAGTCGGGGAA
GCGGTTGCAAAACGCTTCCATCTTCCAGGGATACGACAAGGATATGGGCTCACTGAGACTACATCAGCTA
TTCTGATTACACCCGAGGGGGATGATAAACCGGGCGCGGTCGGTAAAGTTGTTCCATTTTTTGAAGCGAA
GGTTGTGGATCTGGATACCGGGAAAACGCTGGGCGTTAATCAGAGAGGCGAATTATGTGTCAGAGGACCT
ATGATTATGTCCGGTTATGTAAACAATCCGGAAGCGACCAACGCCTTGATTGACAAGGATGGATGGCTAC
ATTCTGGAGACATAGCTTACTGGGACGAAGACGAACACTTCTTCATAGTTGACCGCTTGAAGTCTTTAAT
TAAATACAAAGGGTATCAGGTGGCCCCCGCTGAATTGGAATCGATATTGTTACAACACCCCAACATCTTC
GACGCGGGCGTGGCAGGTCTTCCCGACGATGACGCCGGTGAACTTCCCGCCGCCGTTGTTGTTTTGGAGC
ACGGAAAGACGATGACGGAAAAAGAGATCGTGGATTACGTCGCCAGTCAAGTAACAACCGCGAAAAAGTT
GCGCGGAGGAGTTGTGTTTGTGGACGAAGTACCGAAAGGTCTTACCGGAAAACTCGACGCAAGAAAAATC
AGAGAGATCCTCATAAAGGCCAAGAAGGGCGGAAAGTCCAAATTGTAACTCGAGTCTAGAGGGCCCGCGG
TTCGAACCCGCTGATCAGCCTCGACTGTGCCTTCTAAGGCCTGAGCTCGCTGATCAGCCTCGATCGAGGA
TCCAGACATGATAAGATACATTGATGAGTTTGGACAAACCACAACTAGAATGCAGTGAAAAAAATGCTTT
ATTTGTGAAATTTGTGATGCTATTGCTTTATTTGTAACCATTATAAGCTGCAATAAACAAGTTAACAACA
ACAATTGCATTCATTTTATGTTTCAGGTTCAGGGGGAGGTGTGGGAGGTTTTTTAAAGCAAGTAAAACCT
CTACAAATGTGGTATGGCTGATTATGATCAGTCGACCGATGCCCTTGAGAGCCTTCAACCCAGTCAGCTC
CTTCCGGTGGGCGCGGGGCATGACTATCGTCGCCGCACTTATGACTGTCTTCTTTATCATGCAACTCGTA
GGACAGGTGCCGGCAGCGCTCTGGGTCATTTTCGGCGAGGACCGCTTTCGCTGGAGCGCGACGATGATCG
GCCTGTCGCTTGCGGTATTCGGAATCTTGCACGCCCTCGCTCAAGCCTTCGTCACTGGTCCCGCCACCAA
ACGTTTCGGCGAGAAGCAGGCCATTATCGCCGGCATGGCGGCCGACGCGCTGGGCTACGTCTTGCTGGCG
TTCGCGACGCGAGGCTGGATGGCCTTCCCCATTATGATTCTTCTCGCTTCCGGCGGCATCGGGATGCCCG
CGTTGCAGGCCATGCTGTCCAGGCAGGTAGATGACGACCATCAGGGACAGCTTCAAGGATCGCTCGCGGC
TCTTACCAGCCAGCAAAAGGCCAGGAACCGTAAAAAGGCCGCGTTGCTGGCGTTTTTCCATAGGCTCCGC
CCCCCTGACGAGCATCACAAAAATCGACGCTCAAGTCAGAGGTGGCGAAACCCGACAGGACTATAAAGAT
ACCAGGCGTTTCCCCCTGGAAGCTCCCTCGTGCGCTCTCCTGTTCCGACCCTGCCGCTTACCGGATACCT
GTCCGCCTTTCTCCCTTCGGGAAGCGTGGCGCTTTCTCAATGCTCACGCTGTAGGTATCTCAGTTCGGTG
TAGGTCGTTCGCTCCAAGCTGGGCTGTGTGCACGAACCCCCCGTTCAGCCCGACCGCTGCGCCTTATCCG
GTAACTATCGTCTTGAGTCCAACCCGGTAAGACACGACTTATCGCCACTGGCAGCAGCCACTGGTAACAG
GATTAGCAGAGCGAGGTATGTAGGCGGTGCTACAGAGTTCTTGAAGTGGTGGCCTAACTACGGCTACACT
AGAAGGACAGTATTTGGTATCTGCGCTCTGCTGAAGCCAGTTACCTTCGGAAAAAGAGTTGGTAGCTCTT
GATCCGGCAAACAAACCACCGCTGGTAGCGGTGGTTTTTTTGTTTGCAAGCAGCAGATTACGCGCAGAAA
AAAAGGATCTCAAGAAGATCCTTTGATCTTTTCTACGGGGTCTGACGCTCAGTGGAACGAAAACTCACGT
TAAGGGATTTTGGTCATGAGATTATCAAAAAGGATCTTCACCTAGATCCTTTTAAATTAAAAATGAAGTT
TTAAATCAATCTAAAGTATATATGAGTAAACTTGGTCTGACAGTTACCAATGCTTAATCAGTGAGGCACC
TATCTCAGCGATCTGTCTATTTCGTTCATCCATAGTTGCCTGACTCCCCGTCGTGTAGATAACTACGATA
CGGGAGGGCTTACCATCTGGCCCCAGTGCTGCAATGATACCGCGAGACCCACGCTCACCGGCTCCAGATT
TATCAGCAATAAACCAGCCAGCCGGAAGGGCCGAGCGCAGAAGTGGTCCTGCAACTTTATCCGCCTCCAT
CCAGTCTATTAATTGTTGCCGGGAAGCTAGAGTAAGTAGTTCGCCAGTTAATAGTTTGCGCAACGTTGTT
GCCATTGCTGCAGGCATCGTGGTGTCACGCTCGTCGTTTGGTATGGCTTCATTCAGCTCCGGTTCCCAAC
GATCAAGGCGAGTTACATGATCCCCCATGTTGTGCAAAAAAGCGGTTAGCTCCTTCGGTCCTCCGATCGT
TGTCAGAAGTAAGTTGGCCGCAGTGTTATCACTCATGGTTATGGCAGCACTGCATAATTCTCTTACTGTC
ATGCCATCCGTAAGATGCTTTTCTGTGACTGGTGAGTACTCAACCAAGTCATTCTGAGAATAGTGTATGC
GGCGACCGAGTTGCTCTTGCCCGGCGTCAACACGGGATAATACCGCGCCACATAGCAGAACTTTAAAAGT
GCTCATCATTGGAAAACGTTCTTCGGGGCGAAAACTCTCAAGGATCTTACCGCTGTTGAGATCCAGTTCG
ATGTAACCCACTCGTGCACCCAACTGATCTTCAGCATCTTTTACTTTCACCAGCGTTTCTGGGTGAGCAA
AAACAGGAAGGCAAAATGCCGCAAAAAAGGGAATAAGGGCGACACGGAAATGTTGAATACTCATACTCTT
CCTTTTTCAATATTATTGAAGCATTTATCAGGGTTATTGTCTCATGAGCGGATACATATTTGAATGTATT
TAGAAAAATAAACAAATAGGGGTTCCGCGCACATTTCCCCGAAAAGTGCCACCTGACGTCTAAGAAACCA
TTATTATCATGACATTAACCTATAAAAATAGGCGTATCACGAGGCCCTTTCGT
